>Addgene plasmid #217145 | pCMV-Mariner-4_AMi | addgene full sequence | sequence record 443089 | Addgene NGS Result
GACATTGATTATTGACTAGTTATTAATAGTAATCAATTACGGGGTCATTAGTTCATAGCCCATATATGGA
GTTCCGCGTTACATAACTTACGGTAAATGGCCCGCCTGGCTGACCGCCCAACGACCCCCGCCCATTGACG
TCAATAATGACGTATGTTCCCATAGTAACGCCAATAGGGACTTTCCATTGACGTCAATGGGTGGAGTATT
TACGGTAAACTGCCCACTTGGCAGTACATCAAGTGTATCATATGCCAAGTACGCCCCCTATTGACGTCAA
TGACGGTAAATGGCCCGCCTGGCATTATGCCCAGTACATGACCTTATGGGACTTTCCTACTTGGCAGTAC
ATCTACGTATTAGTCATCGCTATTACCATGGTGATGCGGTTTTGGCAGTACATCAATGGGCGTGGATAGC
GGTTTGACTCACGGGGATTTCCAAGTCTCCACCCCATTGACGTCAATGGGAGTTTGTTTTGGCACCAAAA
TCAACGGGACTTTCCAAAATGTCGTAACAACTCCGCCCCATTGACGCAAATGGGCGGTAGGCGTGTACGG
TGGGAGGTCTATATAAGCAGAGCTCTCTGGCTAACTAGAGAACCCACTGCTTACTGGCTTATCGAAATTA
ATACGACTCACTATAGGGAGACCCAAGCTTGGTACCGAGCTCGGATCCACTAGTAACGGCCGCCAGTGTG
CTGGAATTCGCCGCCACCATGAGCGCCAAGCGCAAAAGCATGACCAGCCCTGGTGGTAGCGCGAAGAAAC
AGCGCAAAGCGATTGATCTGGAGATGAAGATGAAAATTATCAACGATTACGAGGCCGGCAAGAAAGTGAA
AGCCATCGCGCGCGATTTAGAACTGGCGCATAGCACCATCAGCACCATTCTGAAAGATAAGGACCGCGTG
AAAGAAGCCGTTCAAGCCAGCACCGGCTTTAAAGCGATTATTACCCGCCAACGCAAGGGCCTGATTCACG
AAATGGAAAAACTGCTGGCGATTTGGTTTGACGATCAGATTCAGAAACGCATGCCGATGAGCCTGCTGAT
TATCCAGGCGAAAGCCCGCAGCATTTTTGAAACCCTGAAAGCGCGCGAAGGCGAAGAAAGCACCGAAACC
TTTACCGCAAGCCGCGGTTGGTTTCAGCGTTTTCGCCGCCGTTTCAACGTTCATAACCGCAGCATCTCAG
GTGAAGCAGCGAGCGCAGATGTTGAAGCGGCGGAAAAATTTGTGGATCAGTTCGATGAGATCATTGAGAA
AGGCGGCTATCGCCCGGAACAGATTTTTAACGTGGACGAGACTGGCCTGTTTTGGAAGAAAATGCCGGAA
CGCAGCTATATTCATAAAGAGGCCAAAGCGATGCCGGGCTTTAAAGCGTTTAAAGATCGCGTGACCCTGC
TGTTAGGTGGTAATGTGGCGGGCTTTAAGCTGAAACCGTTTCTGATTCATCGCAGCGAAAACCCTCGTGC
GCTGAAACAGGTGAGCAAACACACCCTGCCGGTGTATTATCGCGCGAACAGCAAAGCGTGGATGACCCAG
GCACTGTTTGAGGACTGGTTTATCAACTGCTTCATTCCGAGCGTGAAACATTATTGCCTGGAAAAGGGCG
TGCCGTTCAAAATTATCCTGCTGCTGGACAATGCACCTGGCCATCCTCAGCATCTGGATGATCTGCATCC
TGACGTGAAAGTGGTGTACCTGCCTAAGAACACCACCGCCATTCTGCAGCCTATGGATCAAGGTGCGATC
GCCACCTTTAAGGTGTACTACCTGCGCGCCACCTTCTCAAAAGCGGTTGCGGCGACCGAAAGCGATGAAG
TTACCCTGCGCGACTTCTGGAAAAGCTACAACATTCTGCATTGCATCAAAAACATCGAGAGCGCCTGGGA
GGGTGTTACCGAAAAGTGCATGCAGGGCATTTGGAAGAAATGCCTGAAAGTGTTCGTGAACAACTTCGAG
GGCTTCGATAAAGACGAGCATGTGGATGTGATTAACAAGAAGATTGTGGAACTGGCCAACGTGCTGAACC
TGGATGTGGAAGTGAAGGATATCGAAGAACTGGTGGAGTATGTGGAAGGCGAGCTGACCAACGAAGATCT
GATCGAGCTGGAAGCCCAGCAGCATCTGGAAGAGGAGGAAGAGGAAGAAGAAGAACGCATGGAAGAAGTG
CAGAAAAAATTCACCGTGAACGGTCTGGCGGGCGTGTTTAGCAAAGTGAACGCGGCGATTCTGGAACTGG
AAGGCATGGATCCTAACGTGGAACGCTTTACCAAGGTGGAGCGCCAGATGAATGAACTGCTGCGCTGCTA
TTGCGAAATCTACGAGGAGAAGAAGAAGAAAAAGCGCAAGCTGCAGAGCCGCCCTCATTAATGAGCGGCC
GCTCGAGCATGCATCTAGAGGGCCCTATTCTATAGTGTCACCTAAATGCTAGAGCTCGCTGATCAGCCTC
GACTGTGCCTTCTAGTTGCCAGCCATCTGTTGTTTGCCCCTCCCCCGTGCCTTCCTTGACCCTGGAAGGT
GCCACTCCCACTGTCCTTTCCTAATAAAATGAGGAAATTGCATCGCATTGTCTGAGTAGGTGTCATTCTA
TTCTGGGGGGTGGGGTGGGGCAGGACAGCAAGGGGGAGGATTGGGAAGACAATAGCAGGCATGCTGGGGA
TGCGGTGGGCTCTATGGCTTCTGAGGCGGAAAGAACCAGCTGGGGCTCTAGGGGGTATCCCC
[124 nt withheld, positions 2723-2846]
C
[91 nt withheld, positions 2848-2938]
A
[49 nt withheld, positions 2940-2988]
CCTTTGACGTTGGAGTCCACGTTCTTT
[37 nt withheld, positions 3016-3052]
ACCCTATCTCGGTCTATTCTTTTGATTTATAAGGGATTTTGCCGATTTCGGCCTATTGGTTAAAAAATGA
GCTGATTTAACAAAAATTTAACGCGAATTAATTCTGTGGAATGTGTGTCAGTTAGGGTGTGGAAAGTCCC
CAGGCTCCCCAGCAGGCAGAAGTATGCAAAGCATGCATCTCAATTAGTCAGCAACCAGGTGTGGAAAGTC
CCCAGGCTCCCCAGCAGGCAGAAGTATGCAAAGCATGCATCTCAATTAGTCAGCAACCATAGTCCCGCCC
CTAACTCCGCCCATCCCGCCCCTAACTCCGCCCAGTTCCGCCCATTCTCCGCCCCATGGCTGACTAATTT
TTTTTATTTATGCAGAGGCCGAGGCCGCCTCTGCCTCTGAGCTATTCCAGAAGTAGTGAGGAGGCTTTTT
TGGAGGCCTAGGCTTTTGCAAAAAGCTCCCCGAAATGACCGACCAAGCGACGCCCAACCTGCCATCACGA
GATTTCGATTCCACCGCCGCCTTCTATGAAAGGTTGGGCTTCGGAATCGTTTTCCGGGACGCCGGCTGGA
TGATCCTCCAGCGCGGGGATCTCATGCTGGAGTTCTTCGCCCACCCCAACTTGTTTATTGCAGCTTATAA
TGGTTACAAATAAAGCAATAGCATCACAAATTTCACAAATAAAGCATTTTTTTCACTGCATTCTAGTTGT
GGTTTGTCCAAACTCATCAATGTATCTTATCATGTCTGTATACCGTCGACCTCTAGCTAGAGCTTGGCGT
AATCATGGTCATAGCTGTTTCCTGTGTGAAATTGTTATCCGCTCACAATTCCACACAACATACGAGCCGG
AAGCATAAAGTGTAAAGCCTGGGGTGCCTAATGAGTGAGCTAACTCACATTAATTGCGTTGCGCTCACTG
CCCGCTTTCCAGTCGGGAAACCTGTCGTGCCAGCTGCATTAATGAATCGGCCAACGCGCGGGGAGAGGCG
GTTTGCGTATTGGGCGCTCTTCCGCTTCCTCGCTCACTGACTCGCTGCGCTCGGTCGTTCGGCTGCGGCG
AGCGGTATCAGCTCACTCAAAGGCGGTAATACGGTTATCCACAGAATCAGGGGATAACGCAGGAAAGAAC
ATGTGAGCAAAAGGCCAGCAAAAGGCCAGGAACCGTAAAAAGGCCGCGTTGCTGGCGTTTTTCCATAGGC
TCCGCCCCCCTGACGAGCATCACAAAAATCGACGCTCAAGTCAGAGGTGGCGAAACCCGACAGGACTATA
AAGATACCAGGCGTTTCCCCCTGGAAGCTCCCTCGTGCGCTCTCCTGTTCCGACCCTGCCGCTTACCGGA
TACCTGTCCGCCTTTCTCCCTTCGGGAAGCGTGGCGCTTTCTCATAGCTCACGCTGTAGGTATCTCAGTT
CGGTGTAGGTCGTTCGCTCCAAGCTGGGCTGTGTGCACGAACCCCCCGTTCAGCCCGACCGCTGCGCCTT
ATCCGGTAACTATCGTCTTGAGTCCAACCCGGTAAGACACGACTTATCGCCACTGGCAGCAGCCACTGGT
AACAGGATTAGCAGAGCGAGGTATGTAGGCGGTGCTACAGAGTTCTTGAAGTGGTGGCCTAACTACGGCT
ACACTAGAAGAACAGTATTTGGTATCTGCGCTCTGCTGAAGCCAGTTACCTTCGGAAAAAGAGTTGGTAG
CTCTTGATCCGGCAAACAAACCACCGCTGGTAGCGGTGGTTTTTTTGTTTGCAAGCAGCAGATTACGCGC
AGAAAAAAAGGATCTCAAGAAGATCCTTTGATCTTTTCTACGGGGTCTGACGCTCAGTGGAACGAAAACT
CACGTTAAGGGATTTTGGTCATGAGATTATCAAAAAGGATCTTCACCTAGATCCTTTTAAATTAAAAATG
AAGTTTTAAATCAATCTAAAGTATATATGAGTAAACTTGGTCTGACAGTTACCAATGCTTAATCAGTGAG
GCACCTATCTCAGCGATCTGTCTATTTCGTTCATCCATAGTTGCCTGACTCCCCGTCGTGTAGATAACTA
CGATACGGGAGGGCTTACCATCTGGCCCCAGTGCTGCAATGATACCGCGAGACCCACGCTCACCGGCTCC
AGATTTATCAGCAATAAACCAGCCAGCCGGAAGGGCCGAGCGCAGAAGTGGTCCTGCAACTTTATCCGCC
TCCATCCAGTCTATTAATTGTTGCCGGGAAGCTAGAGTAAGTAGTTCGCCAGTTAATAGTTTGCGCAACG
TTGTTGCCATTGCTACAGGCATCGTGGTGTCACGCTCGTCGTTTGGTATGGCTTCATTCAGCTCCGGTTC
CCAACGATCAAGGCGAGTTACATGATCCCCCATGTTGTGCAAAAAAGCGGTTAGCTCCTTCGGTCCTCCG
ATCGTTGTCAGAAGTAAGTTGGCCGCAGTGTTATCACTCATGGTTATGGCAGCACTGCATAATTCTCTTA
CTGTCATGCCATCCGTAAGATGCTTTTCTGTGACTGGTGAGTACTCAACCAAGTCATTCTGAGAATAGTG
TATGCGGCGACCGAGTTGCTCTTGCCCGGCGTCAATACGGGATAATACCGCGCCACATAGCAGAACTTTA
AAAGTGCTCATCATTGGAAAACGTTCTTCGGGGCGAAAACTCTCAAGGATCTTACCGCTGTTGAGATCCA
GTTCGATGTAACCCACTCGTGCACCCAACTGATCTTCAGCATCTTTTACTTTCACCAGCGTTTCTGGGTG
AGCAAAAACAGGAAGGCAAAATGCCGCAAAAAAGGGAATAAGGGCGACACGGAAATGTTGAATACTCATA
CTCTTCCTTTTTCAATATTATTGAAGCATTTATCAGGGTTATTGTCTCATGAGCGGATACATATTTGAAT
GTATTTAGAAAAATAAACAAATAGGGGTTCCGCGCACATTTCCCCGAAAAGTGCCACCTGACGTCGACGG
ATCGGGAGATCTCCCGATCCCCTATGGTGCACTCTCAGTACAATCTGCTCTGATGCCGCATAGTTAAGCC
AGTATCTGCTCCCTGCTTGTGTGTTGGAGGTCGCTGAGTAGTGCGCGAGCAAAATTTAAGCTACAACAAG
GCAAGGCTTGACCGACAATTGCATGAAGAATCTGCTTAGGGTTAGGCGTTTTGCGCTGCTTCGCGATGTA
CGGGCCAGATATACGCGTT
Features (pLannotate 1.2.2; 19 found; start..end, strand, type, name):
      1..380     +  enhancer       CMV enhancer: human cytomegalovirus immediate early enhancer
    381..584     +  promoter       CMV promoter: human cytomegalovirus (CMV) immediate early promoter
    580..613     +  LTR            5' LTR (truncated) (fragment): truncated 5' long terminal repeat (LTR) from HIV-1
    629..647     +  promoter       T7 promoter: promoter for bacteriophage T7 RNA polymerase
   2409..2427    -  promoter       SP6 promoter: promoter for bacteriophage SP6 RNA polymerase
   2453..2677    +  polyA_signal   bGH poly(A) signal: bovine growth hormone polyadenylation signal
   2681..2702    +  promoter       SV40 promoter (fragment): SV40 enhancer and early promoter
   2723..3151    +  rep_origin     f1 ori (sequence partly withheld): f1 bacteriophage origin of replication; arrow indicates direction of (+) strand synthesis
   3165..3494    +  promoter       SV40 promoter: SV40 enhancer and early promoter
   3507..3665    +  CDS            ble (fragment): BLE_KLEPN - Experimental evidence at protein level: Swiss-Prot protein existence level 1. Binding protein with a strong affinity to the bleomycin family of antibiotics. Binds to CL990; an antimitotic-antibiotic compound. From Klebsiella pneumoniae.
   3660..3781    +  polyA_signal   SV40 poly(A) signal: SV40 polyadenylation signal
   3854..3870    -  protein_bind   lac operator: The lac repressor binds to the lac operator to inhibit transcription in E. coli. This inhibition can be relieved by adding lactose or isopropyl-β-D-thiogalactopyranoside (IPTG). lac repressor encoded by lacI
   3878..3908    -  promoter       lac promoter: promoter for the E. coli lac operon
   3923..3944    -  protein_bind   CAP binding site: CAP binding activates transcription in the presence of cAMP. E. coli catabolite activator protein
   3957..4049    -  CDS            lacI (fragment): lac repressor; lacI; The lac repressor binds to the lac operator to inhibit transcription in E. coli. This inhibition can be relieved by adding lactose or isopropyl-β-D-thiogalactopyranoside (IPTG).
   4232..4820    -  rep_origin     ori: high-copy-number ColE1/pMB1/pBR322/pUC origin of replication
   4991..5851    -  CDS            AmpR: β-lactamase; bla; confers resistance to ampicillin, carbenicillin, and related antibiotics
   5852..5956    -  promoter       AmpR promoter: bla
   6015..6067    -  misc_feature   bom (fragment): basis of mobility region from pBR322
