[The description below was written by a language model from this plasmid's Addgene catalogue record and pLannotate feature annotations shown in this document.]
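Description:
pCMV-Mariner-4_AMi is a 6.2 kb mammalian expression plasmid built on a pCMV backbone to produce the Mariner-4_AMi transposase, a synthetic coding sequence for a mariner-family DNA transposase. It is propagated in E. coli from a high-copy ColE1/pUC-type origin and selected with ampicillin through the β-lactamase (AmpR) gene and its native promoter. An f1 phage origin is also present, along with remnants of lac regulatory sequences (lac promoter, operator, CAP site and a lacI fragment) and a bom fragment that are carried over from the backbone.

The expression cassette begins with the human cytomegalovirus immediate-early enhancer and promoter, followed by a T7 promoter, and ends with a reverse-oriented SP6 promoter and the bovine growth hormone polyadenylation signal. The automated annotation leaves the roughly 1.7 kb interval between the T7 and SP6 sites unlabelled; this is presumably where the transposase open reading frame sits, though the feature table does not identify it, and no epitope tags or localization signals are annotated. The cloning sites used are recorded as unknown. Downstream, an SV40 early promoter is followed only by a short fragment of the ble (bleomycin-family resistance) gene and an SV40 poly(A) signal, so the plasmid does not appear to carry an intact mammalian selection marker. The short hit to a truncated HIV-1 5' LTR just after the CMV promoter is only a small fragment and does not indicate a lentiviral vector.

The plasmid comes from a survey that tested many DNA transposons for activity in human cells. As the transposase source, it would typically be co-transfected with a separate donor plasmid carrying the matching transposon ends, which is not part of this construct.
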