Addgene plasmid #217145: pCMV-Mariner-4_AMi
Purpose: Mammalian expression vector for expression of Mariner-4_Ami transposase (CMV promoter)
Depositing lab: Haoyi Wang. Depositing organization: Institute of Zoology, Chinese Academy of Sciences. Publication: Heterologous survey of 130 DNA transposons in human cells highlights their functional divergence and expands the genome engineering toolbox. Zhang T, Tan S, Tang N, Li Y, Zhang C, Sun J, Guo Y, Gao H, Cai Y, Sun W, Wang C, Fu L, Ma H, Wu Y, Hu X, Zhang X, Gee P, Yan W, Zhao Y, Chen Q, Guo B, Wang H, Zhang YE. Cell. 2024 Jul 11;187(14):3741-3760.e30. doi: 10.1016/j.cell.2024.05.007. Epub 2024 Jun 5. PubMed 38843831.
Backbone
  Vector backbone: pCMV
  Vector type: Mammalian Expression
Growth in bacteria
  Bacterial resistance: Ampicillin, 100 μg/mL
  Growth temperature: 37°C
  Growth strain: DH5alpha
  Copy number: High Copy
Gene/Insert
  Gene/Insert name: Mariner-4_AMi transposase
  Species: Synthetic
  Cloning method: Restriction Enzyme; 5′ cloning site Unknown (unknown if destroyed); 3′ cloning site Unknown (unknown if destroyed)
Terms and licenses: Academic/Nonprofit Terms; Industry Terms: Not Available to Industry
How to cite: pCMV-Mariner-4_AMi was a gift from Haoyi Wang (Addgene plasmid # 217145 ; http://n2t.net/addgene:217145 ; RRID:Addgene_217145)
